>Addgene plasmid #207333 | pET15b+His SUMO PPM1H | addgene full sequence | sequence record 413046 | Addgene NGS Result
GCATAAATATCTCACTCGCAATCAAATTCAGCCGATAGCGGAACGGGAAGGCGACTGGAGTGCCATGTCC
GGTTTTCAACAAACCATGCAAATGCTGAATGAGGGCATCGTTCCCACTGCGATGCTGGTTGCCAACGATC
AGATGGCGCTGGGCGCAATGCGCGCCATTACCGAGTCCGGGCTGCGCGTTGGTGCGGATATCTCGGTAGT
GGGATACGACGATACCGAAGACAGCTCATGTTATATCCCGCCGTTAACCACCATCAAACAGGATTTTCGC
CTGCTGGGGCAAACCAGCGTGGACCGCTTGCTGCAACTCTCTCAGGGCCAGGCGGTGAAGGGCAATCAGC
TGTTGCCCGTCTCACTGGTGAAAAGAAAAACCACCCTGGCGCCCAATACGCAAACCGCCTCTCCCCGCGC
GTTGGCCGATTCATTAATGCAGCTGGCACGACAGGTTTCCCGACTGGAAAGCGGGCAGTGAGCGCAACGC
AATTAATGTAAGTTAGCTCACTCATTAGGCACCGGGATCTCGACCGATGCCCTTGAGAGCCTTCAACCCA
GTCAGCTCCTTCCGGTGGGCGCGGGGCATGACTATCGTCGCCGCACTTATGACTGTCTTCTTTATCATGC
AACTCGTAGGACAGGTGCCGGCAGCGCTCTGGGTCATTTTCGGCGAGGACCGCTTTCGCTGGAGCGCGAC
GATGATCGGCCTGTCGCTTGCGGTATTCGGAATCTTGCACGCCCTCGCTCAAGCCTTCGTCACTGGTCCC
GCCACCAAACGTTTCGGCGAGAAGCAGGCCATTATCGCCGGCATGGCGGCCGACGCGCTGGGCTACGTCT
TGCTGGCGTTCGCGACGCGAGGCTGGATGGCCTTCCCCATTATGATTCTTCTCGCTTCCGGCGGCATCGG
GATGCCCGCGTTGCAGGCCATGCTGTCCAGGCAGGTAGATGACGACCATCAGGGACAGCTTCAAGGATCG
CTCGCGGCTCTTACCAGCCTAACTTCGATCATTGGACCGCTGATCGTCACGGCGATTTATGCCGCCTCGG
CGAGCACATGGAACGGGTTGGCATGGATTGTAGGCGCCGCCCTATACCTTGTCTGCCTCCCCGCGTTGCG
TCGCGGTGCATGGAGCCGGGCCACCTCGACCTGAATGGAAGCCGGCGGCACCTCGCTAACGGATTCACCA
CTCCAAGAATTGGAGCCAATCAATTCTTGCGGAGAACTGTGAATGCGCAAACCAACCCTTGGCAGAACAT
ATCCATCGCGTCCGCCATCTCCAGCAGCCGCACGCGGCGCATCTCGGGCAGCGTTGGGTCCTGGCCACGG
GTGCGCATGATCGTGCTCCTGTCGTTGAGGACCCGGCTAGGCTGGCGGGGTTGCCTTACTGGTTAGCAGA
ATGAATCACCGATACGCGAGCGAACGTGAAGCGACTGCTGCTGCAAAACGTCTGCGACCTGAGCAACAAC
ATGAATGGTCTTCGGTTTACGTGTTTCGTAAAGTCTGGAAACGCGGAAGTCAGCGCCCTGCACCATTATG
TTCCGGATCTGCATCGCAGGATGCTGCTGGCTACCCTGTGGAACACCTACATCTGTATTAACGAAGCGCT
GGCATTGACCCTGAGTGATTTTTCTCTGGTCCCGCCGCATCCATACCGCCAGTTGTTTACCCTCACAACG
TTCCAGTAACCGGGCATGTTCATCATCAGTAACCCGTATCGTGAGCATCCTCTCTCGTTTCATCGGTATC
ATTACCCCCATGAACAGAAATCCCCCTTACACGGAGGCATCAGTGACCAAACAGGAAAAAACCGCCCTTA
ACATGGCCCGCTTTATCAGAAGCCAGACATTAACGCTTCTGGAGAAACTCAACGAGCTGGACGCGGATGA
ACAGGCAGACATCTGTGAATCGCTTCACGACCACGCTGATGAGCTTTACCGCAGCTGCCTCGCGCGTTTC
GGTGATGACGGTGAAAACCTCTGACACATGCAGCTCCCGGAGACGGTCACAGCTTGTCTGTAAGCGGATG
CCGGGAGCAGACAAGCCCGTCAGGGCGCGTCAGCGGGTGTTGGCGGGTGTCGGGGCGCAGCCATGACCCA
GTCACGTAGCGATAGCGGAGTGTATACTGGCTTAACTATGCGGCATCAGAGCAGATTGTACTGAGAGTGC
ACCATTGCGGTGTGAAATACCGCACAGATGCGTAAGGAGAAAATACCGCATCAGGCGCTCTTCCGCTTCC
TCGCTCACTGACTCGCTGCGCTCGGTCGTTCGGCTGCGGCGAGCGGTATCAGCTCACTCAAAGGCGGTAA
TACGGTTATCCACAGAATCAGGGGATAACGCAGGAAAGAACATGTGAGCAAAAGGCCAGCAAAAGGCCAG
GAACCGTAAAAAGGCCGCGTTGCTGGCGTTTTTCCATAGGCTCCGCCCCCCTGACGAGCATCACAAAAAT
CGACGCTCAAGTCAGAGGTGGCGAAACCCGACAGGACTATAAAGATACCAGGCGTTTCCCCCTGGAAGCT
CCCTCGTGCGCTCTCCTGTTCCGACCCTGCCGCTTACCGGATACCTGTCCGCCTTTCTCCCTTCGGGAAG
CGTGGCGCTTTCTCATAGCTCACGCTGTAGGTATCTCAGTTCGGTGTAGGTCGTTCGCTCCAAGCTGGGC
TGTGTGCACGAACCCCCCGTTCAGCCCGACCGCTGCGCCTTATCCGGTAACTATCGTCTTGAGTCCAACC
CGGTAAGACACGACTTATCGCCACTGGCAGCAGCCACTGGTAACAGGATTAGCAGAGCGAGGTATGTAGG
CGGTGCTACAGAGTTCTTGAAGTGGTGGCCTAACTACGGCTACACTAGAAGGACAGTATTTGGTATCTGC
GCTCTGCTGAAGCCAGTTACCTTCGGAAAAAGAGTTGGTAGCTCTTGATCCGGCAAACAAACCACCGCTG
GTAGCGGTGGTTTTTTTGTTTGCAAGCAGCAGATTACGCGCAGAAAAAAAGGATCTCAAGAAGATCCTTT
GATCTTTTCTACGGGGTCTGACGCTCAGTGGAACGAAAACTCACGTTAAGGGATTTTGGTCATGAGATTA
TCAAAAAGGATCTTCACCTAGATCCTTTTAAATTAAAAATGAAGTTTTAAATCAATCTAAAGTATATATG
AGTAAACTTGGTCTGACAGTTACCAATGCTTAATCAGTGAGGCACCTATCTCAGCGATCTGTCTATTTCG
TTCATCCATAGTTGCCTGACTCCCCGTCGTGTAGATAACTACGATACGGGAGGGCTTACCATCTGGCCCC
AGTGCTGCAATGATACCGCGAGACCCACGCTCACCGGCTCCAGATTTATCAGCAATAAACCAGCCAGCCG
GAAGGGCCGAGCGCAGAAGTGGTCCTGCAACTTTATCCGCCTCCATCCAGTCTATTAATTGTTGCCGGGA
AGCTAGAGTAAGTAGTTCGCCAGTTAATAGTTTGCGCAACGTTGTTGCCATTGCTGCAGGCATCGTGGTG
TCACGCTCGTCGTTTGGTATGGCTTCATTCAGCTCCGGTTCCCAACGATCAAGGCGAGTTACATGATCCC
CCATGTTGTGCAAAAAAGCGGTTAGCTCCTTCGGTCCTCCGATCGTTGTCAGAAGTAAGTTGGCCGCAGT
GTTATCACTCATGGTTATGGCAGCACTGCATAATTCTCTTACTGTCATGCCATCCGTAAGATGCTTTTCT
GTGACTGGTGAGTACTCAACCAAGTCATTCTGAGAATAGTGTATGCGGCGACCGAGTTGCTCTTGCCCGG
CGTCAACACGGGATAATACCGCGCCACATAGCAGAACTTTAAAAGTGCTCATCATTGGAAAACGTTCTTC
GGGGCGAAAACTCTCAAGGATCTTACCGCTGTTGAGATCCAGTTCGATGTAACCCACTCGTGCACCCAAC
TGATCTTCAGCATCTTTTACTTTCACCAGCGTTTCTGGGTGAGCAAAAACAGGAAGGCAAAATGCCGCAA
AAAAGGGAATAAGGGCGACACGGAAATGTTGAATACTCATACTCTTCCTTTTTCAATATTATTGAAGCAT
TTATCAGGGTTATTGTCTCATGAGCGGATACATATTTGAATGTATTTAGAAAAATAAACAAATAGGGGTT
CCGCGCACATTTCCCCGAAAAGTGCCACCTGACGTCTAAGAAACCATTATTATCATGACATTAACCTATA
AAAATAGGCGTATCACGAGGCCCTTTCGTCTTCAAGAAGTCTCATGTTTGACAGCTTATCATCGATAAGC
TTTAATGCGGTAGTTTATCACAGTTAAATTGCTAACGCAGTCAGGCACCGTGTATGAAATCTAACAATGC
GCTCATCGTCATCCTCGGCACCGTCACCCTGGATGCTGTAGGCATAGGCTTGGTTATGCCGGTACTGCCG
GGCCTCTTGCGGGATATCCGGATATAGTTCCTCCTTTCAGCAAAAAACCCCTCAAGACCCGTTTAGAGGC
CCCAAGGGGTTATGCTAGTTATTGCTCAGCGGTGGCAGCAGCCAACTCAGCTTCCTTTCGGGCTTTGTTA
GCAGCCGGATCTTTACGCGGCCGTCATCATGACAGCTTGTTTCCATGTATTAAAGGAATGACATATACAG
AAATGTCGTCTCCTGAGCCCAGTCGGTCATTAGATATCCGCCATCCTCTGTCCTTCAGCACACCCCGGGC
ACGCATCACCAGGTCCTGAGCTGCCAGTGTGTACCTGTGAGGATCATCTGGATCACAGTTAGGAAGAAAC
TGAGTGATTGCTTCTGCTACTTCTTCATTTGATAAAACGTCCCAGAGTCCATCAGTGGCCAAGATCAGCA
CATCATCTGATCCATGATCATATTTTGAAAGATCGTAGATTCTTACCTCTGGAGCTGAAGACAGGAATGG
TTTAATGTAGATGTTGGAGTCATGCACCTTCAGGTCATGGTCCCCAAGTCCCCTGGTCACTCCAATAGTT
GCCATTACCCGGGCCTTCTTGCCTTCTCCATATATAAGGGGGAACTTCAAGTCCTCATCCTCAATGGTTT
TGTATGCCCAGCCTGTCATATTAAAGTCCCTGTAGAGCATCTTCTTTCCAAGCTCCTTTCTCTGTACTCT
CCTTGGAAACTCCAAATGTGTGAACTCATTTCCCAGCAAGTGAGGCTGCATGAATGCCAGGTACTGAAGT
CGCTGGCGCTCCGTCTCGGGGGTAAATTCTGAAGACATGGGGATAATTTCTCCATTTCTGATGATTATGG
CCCTGCTATCCCCAGCATTTGCAACATACAGCTTCCCCAAAAGGCAAATCACAATGAGGGCCGTGCAGCC
ACCAGATATATTATATGAACTCCTCTCTCGTTCTATCTGTAGGTCCATTTCCTTGAATGCACTTTCAAGC
GCTCCGATGACCAGGCACTCATGGGGAATCTTCTTCTCGGTAAAGAAGCGTGTGGGGGGCGTGCTGGGGG
AGCCCGGGGCCCCCACCCCTCCGCGCAGGGAGGCTGCCCGGGTCAGAGTCCGGCTGTTGGCGGGCGTGTT
CTCAGGCTCCTCCCCCAGGCAGGTAGGGGGCAGGACGGCGGAGTTCTTCAGGATGTCCACGATGTCCTGC
AGCTGCTCCGTGATGTGGTGCTGCAGCAGGCGTGACGCCACCACCGCGGCCCCGGACCCCGCGTGCCCGT
CAAACAGCGACCAATAGTGGCAGGAAACACCCTCGGATTCCGAGTTCTCCTTCAGCTGCAGCCCTTCCCC
ATTGGGAAGGGAGGACCGTCTCTTGGATGAGTTCCTGTTTGGGGTTGAGGTCACGGCCCCTGCCTTCTTC
TTCACAGTGAGCACCTCACAGCTGGCTTGGTCTTCATTGTGTGTGCTCTTCCCGGCATTGATAACCTCTG
CGTAGCCAGTGGCCCAGGGCAGCCGCCGAGTCTCCTTGAGGATGAGGATGGGGCGGGCGATGTGGTCGGC
GCTGCACTCCACCTCGTCCTGAGACAGCCCCAGGAACTCTGGCCGCCCGTAGGGGAAACGCAGGGGCAGG
TCCGAGCCTCCGCAGCTGCCGCCGCCGTGCTCGGAGCCTGAGCTGCCAGCCATGATGCCGCCCATGAAAT
TGGCCACGGCAGATTTCACTCGAGTGAGCATTCCCCCCGTTTGTTCCTGATAAACTTCAATCACATCTTC
TTCCTCCATTCCCAGTTCTTTTGGAGTATGATTATCAGCAATTCTCTGACCCTCAAAGAGAAACCTGAGT
GAGTTCATTGGAACACCCTGTCTTTGACAGTATGATTCTTTGAGTTTCTTGAGATGTGTTGTCATTTTCA
CTTTGAAGTGAATCTCACTGCTATCCTGTCCAATGACTTTGAGTTTAATATATTCACCTTCCTTCTTATC
CCCCAAGTCCTCAGTTGAAGGTTTTGCCTCCTGGTCAGAATGGTGATGGTGATGATGACCCATGGTATAT
CTCCTTCTTAAAGTTAAACAAAATTATTTCTAGAGGGGAATTGTTATCCGCTCACAATTCCCCTATAGTG
AGTCGTATTAATTTCGCGGGATCGAGATCTCGATCCTCTACGCCGGACGCATCGTGGCCGGCATCACCGG
CGCCACAGGTGCGGTTGCTGGCGCCTATATCGCCGACATCACCGATGGGGAAGATCGGGCTCGCCACTTC
GGGCTCATGAGCGCTTGTTTCGGCGTGGGTATGGTGGCAGGCCCCGTGGCCGGGGGACTGTTGGGCGCCA
TCTCCTTGCATGCACCATTCCTTGCGGCGGCGGTGCTCAACGGCCTCAACCTACTACTGGGCTGCTTCCT
AATGCAGGAGTCGCATAAGGGAGAGCGTCGAGATCCCGGACACCATCGAATGGCGCAAAACCTTTCGCGG
TATGGCATGATAGCGCCCGGAAGAGAGTCAATTCAGGGTGGTGAATGTGAAACCAGTAACGTTATACGAT
GTCGCAGAGTATGCCGGTGTCTCTTATCAGACCGTTTCCCGCGTGGTGAACCAGGCCAGCCACGTTTCTG
CGAAAACGCGGGAAAAAGTGGAAGCGGCGATGGCGGAGCTGAATTACATTCCCAACCGCGTGGCACAACA
ACTGGCGGGCAAACAGTCGTTGCTGATTGGCGTTGCCACCTCCAGTCTGGCCCTGCACGCGCCGTCGCAA
ATTGTCGCGGCGATTAAATCTCGCGCCGATCAACTGGGTGCCAGCGTGGTGGTGTCGATGGTAGAACGAA
GCGGCGTCGAAGCCTGTAAAGCGGCGGTGCACAATCTTCTCGCGCAACGCGTCAGTGGGCTGATCATTAA
CTATCCGCTGGATGACCAGGATGCCATTGCTGTGGAAGCTGCCTGCACTAATGTTCCGGCGTTATTTCTT
GATGTCTCTGACCAGACACCCATCAACAGTATTATTTTCTCCCATGAAGACGGTACGCGACTGGGCGTGG
AGCATCTGGTCGCATTGGGTCACCAGCAAATCGCGCTGTTAGCGGGCCCATTAAGTTCTGTCTCGGCGCG
TCTGCGTCTGGCTGGCTG
Features (pLannotate 1.2.2; 20 found; start..end, strand, type, name):
    494..515     +  protein_bind   CAP binding site: CAP binding activates transcription in the presence of cAMP. E. coli catabolite activator protein
    530..1154    +  CDS            TcR (fragment): tetracycline efflux protein; tet; confers resistance to tetracycline
   1396..1776    -  CDS            YPB1_ECOLX: Protein predicted: Swiss-Prot protein existence level 4. From Escherichia coli.
   1793..1984    +  CDS            rop: Rop protein, which maintains plasmids at low copy number; rop
   2086..2225    +  misc_feature   bom: basis of mobility region from pBR322
   2411..2999    -  rep_origin     ori: high-copy-number ColE1/pMB1/pBR322/pUC origin of replication
   3170..4030    -  CDS            AmpR: β-lactamase; bla; confers resistance to ampicillin, carbenicillin, and related antibiotics
   4031..4135    -  promoter       AmpR promoter: bla
   4248..4276    +  promoter       tet promoter: E. coli promoter for tetracycline efflux protein gene
   4324..4428    +  CDS            TcR (fragment): tetracycline efflux protein; tet; confers resistance to tetracycline
   4451..4498    -  terminator     T7 terminator: transcription terminator for bacteriophage T7 RNA polymerase
   4506..4555    -  CDS            SET1 (fragment): solubility-enhancement tag derived from T7 phage gene 10B
   4580..6121    -  CDS            PPM1H: PPM1H_HUMAN - Also known as ARHCL1, KIAA1157, URCC2. Experimental evidence at protein level: Swiss-Prot protein existence level 1. Dephosphorylates CDKN1B at 'Thr-187', thus removing a signal for proteasomal degradation. From Homo sapiens (Human).
   6122..6409    -  CDS            SUMO1: SUMO1_HUMAN - Also known as SMT3C, SMT3H3, UBL1. Experimental evidence at protein level: Swiss-Prot protein existence level 1. Ubiquitin-like protein that can be covalently attached to proteins as a monomer or a lysine-linked polymer. Covalent attachment via an isopeptide bond to its substrates requires prior activation by the E1 complex SAE1-SAE2 and linkage to the E2 enzyme UBE2I, and can be promoted by E3 ligases such as PIAS1-4, RANBP2 or CBX4. This post- translational modification on lysine residues of proteins plays a crucial role in a number of cellular processes such as nuclear transpo
   6440..6462    -  RBS            RBS: efficient ribosome binding site from bacteriophage T7 gene 10 (Olins and Rangwala, 1989)
   6477..6501    -  protein_bind   lac operator: The lac repressor binds to the lac operator to inhibit transcription in E. coli. This inhibition can be relieved by adding lactose or isopropyl-β-D-thiogalactopyranoside (IPTG). lac repressor encoded by lacI
   6502..6520    -  promoter       T7 promoter: promoter for bacteriophage T7 RNA polymerase
   6542..6821    +  CDS            TcR (fragment): tetracycline efflux protein; tet; confers resistance to tetracycline
   6829..6906    +  promoter       lacI promoter: lacI
   6907..481     +  CDS            lacI (across the origin): lac repressor; lacI; The lac repressor binds to the lac operator to inhibit transcription in E. coli. This inhibition can be relieved by adding lactose or isopropyl-β-D-thiogalactopyranoside (IPTG).
