[The description below was written by a language model from this plasmid's Addgene catalogue record and pLannotate feature annotations shown in this document.]
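Description:
pET15b+His SUMO PPM1H is a 7,508-nt bacterial expression plasmid built on the pET15b backbone for producing human PPM1H, a protein phosphatase, in E. coli as an N-terminal His-SUMO fusion. It replicates from a ColE1/pMB1-type origin and is selected with ampicillin through the β-lactamase (AmpR) gene and its native promoter. The catalogue lists it as high copy, although the backbone retains the rop gene and the pBR322 bom region, features normally associated with moderated copy number. Several fragments of the tetracycline resistance gene and its promoter are also annotated. These are disrupted remnants of the pBR322 lineage rather than a functional marker.

The expression cassette is a standard T7lac arrangement. A T7 promoter is followed directly by a lac operator, then the strong T7 gene 10 ribosome binding site, the fusion open reading frame and a T7 terminator. The plasmid carries its own lacI gene and promoter, so the lac repressor keeps transcription off until IPTG or lactose is added in a host that supplies T7 RNA polymerase. The annotated coding region consists of a SUMO module (matched by the annotation tool to human SUMO1) fused directly upstream of the PPM1H sequence. The His tag named in the catalogue is not separately annotated, but a short gap between the ribosome binding site and SUMO could accommodate it. A short fragment resembling a T7 gene 10B solubility tag lies downstream of PPM1H, and the record does not say whether it is translated. The insert was assembled by Gibson cloning.

His-SUMO fusions generally allow metal-affinity purification, often improve solubility, and permit tag removal by a SUMO protease. The associated work concerns PPM1H in LRRK2-dependent Rab GTPase phosphorylation.
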