Addgene plasmid #207333: pET15b+His SUMO PPM1H
Purpose: Bacterial expression of His SUMO PPM1H
Depositing lab: Suzanne Pfeffer. Depositing organization: Stanford University. Publication: Localization of PPM1H phosphatase tunes Parkinson's disease-linked LRRK2 kinase-mediated Rab GTPase phosphorylation and ciliogenesis. Yeshaw WM, Adhikari A, Chiang CY, Dhekne HS, Wawro PS, Pfeffer SR. Proc Natl Acad Sci U S A. 2023 Oct 31;120(44):e2315171120. doi: 10.1073/pnas.2315171120. Epub 2023 Oct 27. PubMed 37889931.
Backbone
  Vector backbone: pET15b
  Vector type: Bacterial Expression
Growth in bacteria
  Bacterial resistance: Ampicillin, 100 μg/mL
  Growth temperature: 37°C
  Growth strain: DH5alpha
  Copy number: High Copy
Gene/Insert
  Gene/Insert name: PPM1H
  Species: H. sapiens (human)
  Entrez Gene: PPM1H (a.k.a. ARHCL1, NERPP-2C, URCC2)
  Tag / fusion protein: His-SUMO (N terminal on insert)
  Cloning method: Gibson Cloning
Terms and licenses: Academic/Nonprofit Terms; Industry Terms: Not Available to Industry
How to cite: pET15b+His SUMO PPM1H was a gift from Suzanne Pfeffer (Addgene plasmid # 207333 ; http://n2t.net/addgene:207333 ; RRID:Addgene_207333)
